>Addgene plasmid #89068 | pFA6a-GBP-mCherry-kanMX6 | addgene full sequence | sequence record 181133 | Addgene NGS Result
ACGCGGCCGCCAGCTGAAGCTTCGTACGCTGCAGGTCGACGGATCCCCGGGTTAATTAACATGGCTGATG
TCCAACTGGTGGAGTCTGGTGGCGCTTTGGTGCAGCCAGGTGGCTCTCTGCGTTTGTCCTGTGCCGCTTC
TGGCTTCCCAGTGAACCGCTATTCCATGCGCTGGTATCGCCAGGCTCCAGGCAAAGAGCGTGAGTGGGTA
GCCGGTATGTCCAGCGCGGGTGATCGTAGCTCCTATGAAGACTCCGTGAAGGGCCGTTTCACCATCAGCC
GTGACGATGCCCGTAACACGGTGTATCTGCAAATGAACAGCTTGAAACCTGAAGATACGGCCGTGTATTA
CTGTAATGTGAACGTGGGCTTCGAGTATTGGGGCCAAGGCACCCAGGTCACCGTCTCCTCTAGCATGGTG
AGCAAGGGCGAGGAGGATAACATGGCCATCATCAAGGAGTTCATGCGCTTCAAGGTGCACATGGAGGGCT
CCGTGAACGGCCACGAGTTCGAGATCGAGGGCGAGGGCGAGGGCCGCCCCTATGAGGGCACCCAGACCGC
CAAGCTGAAGGTGACCAAGGGTGGCCCCCTGCCCTTCGCCTGGGACATCCTGTCCCCTCAGTTCATGTAC
GGCTCCAAGGCCTACGTGAAGCACCCCGCCGACATCCCCGACTACTTGAAGCTGTCCTTCCCCGAGGGCT
TCAAGTGGGAGCGCGTGATGAACTTCGAGGACGGCGGCGTGGTGACCGTGACCCAGGACTCCTCCCTGCA
GGACGGCGAGTTCATCTACAAGGTGAAGCTGCGCGGCACCAACTTCCCCTCCGACGGCCCCGTAATGCAG
AAGAAGACAATGGGCTGGGAGGCCTCCTCCGAGCGGATGTACCCCGAGGACGGCGCCCTGAAGGGCGAGA
TCAAGCAGAGGCTGAAGCTGAAGGACGGTGGCCACTACGACGCTGAGGTCAAGACCACCTACAAGGCCAA
GAAGCCCGTGCAGCTGCCCGGCGCCTACAACGTCAACATCAAGTTGGACATCACCTCTCACAACGAGGAC
TACACCATCGTGGAACAGTACGAACGCGCCGAGGGCCGCCACTCCACCGGCGCCATGGACGAGCTGTACA
AGTAAGCGGCCGCTCGTTCCAGATTACGCTGCTCAGTGCTGAGGCGCGCCACTTCTAAATAAGCGAATTT
CTTATGATTTATGATTTTTATTATTAAATAAGTTATAAAAAAAATAAGTGTATACAAATTTTAAAGTGAC
TCTTAGGTTTTAAAACGAAAATTCTTATTCTTGAGTAACTCTTTCCTGTAGGTCAGGTTGCTTTCTCAGG
TATAGTATGAGGTCGCTCTTATTGACCACACCTCTACCGGCAGATCCGCTAGGGATAACAGGGTAATATA
GATCTGTTTAGCTTGCCTCGTCCCCGCCGGGTCACCCGGCCAGCGACATGGAGGCCCAGAATACCCTCCT
TGACAGTCTTGACGTGCGCAGCTCAGGGGCATGATGTGACTGTCGCCCGTACATTTAGCCCATACATCCC
CATGTATAATCATTTGCATCCATACATTTTGATGGCCGCACGGCGCGAAGCAAAAATTACGGCTCCTCGC
TGCAGACCTGCGAGCAGGGAAACGCTCCCCTCACAGACGCGTTGAATTGTCCCCACGCCGCGCCCCTGTA
GAGAAATATAAAAGGTTAGGATTTGCCACTGAGGTTCTTCTTTCATATACTTCCTTTTAAAATCTTGCTA
GGATACAGTTCTCACATCACATCCGAACATAAACAACCATGGGTAAGGAAAAGACTCACGTTTCGAGGCC
GCGATTAAATTCCAACATGGATGCTGATTTATATGGGTATAAATGGGCTCGCGATAATGTCGGGCAATCA
GGTGCGACAATCTATCGATTGTATGGGAAGCCCGATGCGCCAGAGTTGTTTCTGAAACATGGCAAAGGTA
GCGTTGCCAATGATGTTACAGATGAGATGGTCAGACTAAACTGGCTGACGGAATTTATGCCTCTTCCGAC
CATCAAGCATTTTATCCGTACTCCTGATGATGCATGGTTACTCACCACTGCGATCCCCGGCAAAACAGCA
TTCCAGGTATTAGAAGAATATCCTGATTCAGGTGAAAATATTGTTGATGCGCTGGCAGTGTTCCTGCGCC
GGTTGCATTCGATTCCTGTTTGTAATTGTCCTTTTAACAGCGATCGCGTATTTCGTCTCGCTCAGGCGCA
ATCACGAATGAATAACGGTTTGGTTGATGCGAGTGATTTTGATGACGAGCGTAATGGCTGGCCTGTTGAA
CAAGTCTGGAAAGAAATGCATAAGCTTTTGCCATTCTCACCGGATTCAGTCGTCACTCATGGTGATTTCT
CACTTGATAACCTTATTTTTGACGAGGGGAAATTAATAGGTTGTATTGATGTTGGACGAGTCGGAATCGC
AGACCGATACCAGGATCTTGCCATCCTATGGAACTGCCTCGGTGAGTTTTCTCCTTCATTACAGAAACGG
CTTTTTCAAAAATATGGTATTGATAATCCTGATATGAATAAATTGCAGTTTCATTTGATGCTCGATGAGT
TTTTCTAATCAGTACTGACAATAAAAAGATTCTTGTTTTCAAGAACTTGTCATTTGTATAGTTTTTTTAT
ATTGTAGTTGTTCTATTTTAATCAAATGTTAGCGTGATTTATATTTTTTTTCGCCTCGACATCATCTGCC
CAGATGCGAAGTTAAGTGCGCAGAAAGTAATATCATGCGTCAATCGTATGTGAATGCTGGTCGCTATACT
GCTGTCGATTCGATACTAACGCCGCCATCCAGTTTAAACGAGCTCGAATTCATCGATGATATCAGATCCA
CTAGTGGCCTATGCGGCCGCGGATCTGCCGGTCTCCCTATAGTGAGTCGTATTAATTTCGATAAGCCAGG
TTAACCTGCATTAATGAATCGGCCAACGCGCGGGGAGAGGCGGTTTGCGTATTGGGCGCTCTTCCGCTTC
CTCGCTCACTGACTCGCTGCGCTCGGTCGTTCGGCTGCGGCGAGCGGTATCAGCTCACTCAAAGGCGGTA
ATACGGTTATCCACAGAATCAGGGGATAACGCAGGAAAGAACATGTGAGCAAAAGGCCAGCAAAAGGCCA
GGAACCGTAAAAAGGCCGCGTTGCTGGCGTTTTTCCATAGGCTCCGCCCCCCTGACGAGCATCACAAAAA
TCGACGCTCAAGTCAGAGGTGGCGAAACCCGACAGGACTATAAAGATACCAGGCGTTTCCCCCTGGAAGC
TCCCTCGTGCGCTCTCCTGTTCCGACCCTGCCGCTTACCGGATACCTGTCCGCCTTTCTCCCTTCGGGAA
GCGTGGCGCTTTCTCATAGCTCACGCTGTAGGTATCTCAGTTCGGTGTAGGTCGTTCGCTCCAAGCTGGG
CTGTGTGCACGAACCCCCCGTTCAGCCCGACCGCTGCGCCTTATCCGGTAACTATCGTCTTGAGTCCAAC
CCGGTAAGACACGACTTATCGCCACTGGCAGCAGCCACTGGTAACAGGATTAGCAGAGCGAGGTATGTAG
GCGGTGCTACAGAGTTCTTGAAGTGGTGGCCTAACTACGGCTACACTAGAAGAACAGTATTTGGTATCTG
CGCTCTGCTGAAGCCAGTTACCTTCGGAAAAAGAGTTGGTAGCTCTTGATCCGGCAAACAAACCACCGCT
GGTAGCGGTGGTTTTTTTGTTTGCAAGCAGCAGATTACGCGCAGAAAAAAAGGATCTCAAGAAGATCCTT
TGATCTTTTCTACGGGGTCTGACGCTCAGTGGAACGAAAACTCACGTTAAGGGATTTTGGTCATGAGATT
ATCAAAAAGGATCTTCACCTAGATCCTTTTAAATTAAAAATGAAGTTTTAAATCAATCTAAAGTATATAT
GAGTAAACTTGGTCTGACAGTTACCAATGCTTAATCAGTGAGGCACCTATCTCAGCGATCTGTCTATTTC
GTTCATCCATAGTTGCCTGACTCCCCGTCGTGTAGATAACTACGATACGGGAGGGCTTACCATCTGGCCC
CAGTGCTGCAATGATACCGCGAGACCCACGCTCACCGGCTCCAGATTTATCAGCAATAAACCAGCCAGCC
GGAAGGGCCGAGCGCAGAAGTGGTCCTGCAACTTTATCCGCCTCCATCCAGTCTATTAATTGTTGCCGGG
AAGCTAGAGTAAGTAGTTCGCCAGTTAATAGTTTGCGCAACGTTGTTGCCATTGCTACAGGCATCGTGGT
GTCACGCTCGTCGTTTGGTATGGCTTCATTCAGCTCCGGTTCCCAACGATCAAGGCGAGTTACATGATCC
CCCATGTTGTGCAAAAAAGCGGTTAGCTCCTTCGGTCCTCCGATCGTTGTCAGAAGTAAGTTGGCCGCAG
TGTTATCACTCATGGTTATGGCAGCACTGCATAATTCTCTTACTGTCATGCCATCCGTAAGATGCTTTTC
TGTGACTGGTGAGTACTCAACCAAGTCATTCTGAGAATAGTGTATGCGGCGACCGAGTTGCTCTTGCCCG
GCGTCAATACGGGATAATACCGCGCCACATAGCAGAACTTTAAAAGTGCTCATCATTGGAAAACGTTCTT
CGGGGCGAAAACTCTCAAGGATCTTACCGCTGTTGAGATCCAGTTCGATGTAACCCACTCGTGCACCCAA
CTGATCTTCAGCATCTTTTACTTTCACCAGCGTTTCTGGGTGAGCAAAAACAGGAAGGCAAAATGCCGCA
AAAAAGGGAATAAGGGCGACACGGAAATGTTGAATACTCATACTCTTCCTTTTTCAATATTATTGAAGCA
TTTATCAGGGTTATTGTCTCATGAGCGGATACATATTTGAATGTATTTAGAAAAATAAACAAATAGGGGT
TCCGCGCACATTTCCCCGAAAAGTGCCACCTGACGTCTAAGAAACCATTATTATCATGACATTAACCTAT
AAAAATAGGCGTATCACGAGGCCCTTTCGTCTCGCGCGTTTCGGTGATGACGGTGAAAACCTCTGACACA
TGCAGCTCCCGGAGACGGTCACAGCTTGTCTGTAAGCGGATGCCGGGAGCAGACAAGCCCGTCAGGGCGC
GTCAGCGGGTGTTGGCGGGTGTCGGGGCTGGCTTAACTATGCGGCATCAGAGCAGATTGTACTGAGAGTG
CACCATATGGACATATTGTCGTTAGAACGCGGCTACAATTAATACATAACCTTATGTATCATACACATAC
GATTTAGGTGACACTATAGA
Features (pLannotate 1.2.2; 12 found; start..end, strand, type, name):
     61..408     +  CDS            vsfGFP-0 (fragment): vsfGFP-0 is a basic (constitutively fluorescent) green fluorescent protein published in 2015, derived from Aequorea victoria. It has low acid sensitivity.
    415..1122    +  CDS            mCherry: mCherry is a basic (constitutively fluorescent) red fluorescent protein published in 2004, derived from Discosoma sp.. It is reported to be a very rapidly-maturing monomer with low acid sensitivity.
   1183..1370    +  terminator     ADH1 terminator: S. cerevisiae ADH1; transcription terminator for the S. cerevisiae alcohol dehydrogenase 1 (ADH1) gene
   1445..2801    +  gene           kanMX: yeast selectable marker conferring kanamycin resistance (Wach et al., 1994)
   2906..2924    -  promoter       T7 promoter: promoter for bacteriophage T7 RNA polymerase
   2946..2999    -  CDS            lacI (fragment): lac repressor; lacI; The lac repressor binds to the lac operator to inhibit transcription in E. coli. This inhibition can be relieved by adding lactose or isopropyl-β-D-thiogalactopyranoside (IPTG).
   3182..3770    -  rep_origin     ori: high-copy-number ColE1/pMB1/pBR322/pUC origin of replication
   3941..4801    -  CDS            AmpR: β-lactamase; bla; confers resistance to ampicillin, carbenicillin, and related antibiotics
   4802..4906    -  promoter       AmpR promoter: bla
   5001..5036    +  CDS            rop (fragment): Rop protein, which maintains plasmids at low copy number; rop
   5138..5189    +  misc_feature   bom (fragment): basis of mobility region from pBR322
   5252..5270    +  promoter       SP6 promoter: promoter for bacteriophage SP6 RNA polymerase
