[The description below was written by a language model from this plasmid's Addgene catalogue record and pLannotate feature annotations shown in this document.]
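Description:
pFA6a-GBP-mCherry-kanMX6 is a PCR-template plasmid built on the pFA6a backbone for tagging genes at their chromosomal C-terminus in the fission yeast Schizosaccharomyces pombe. It is catalogued as an empty backbone: it carries no gene of interest and no promoter for the tag. Instead, the tagging module is meant to be amplified with primers bearing homology to the target locus and integrated by homologous recombination, so that the fusion is expressed from the gene's native promoter. In E. coli the plasmid is maintained through a high-copy ColE1/pUC-type origin and selected with ampicillin via the β-lactamase gene. Short T7 and SP6 promoters flank the module. Small lacI, rop and bom fragments are also annotated and appear to be backbone remnants.

The module begins with a roughly 350 bp coding segment that the automated annotation labels as a fragment of vsfGFP-0. Given its position and the construct name, this most likely corresponds to the GFP-binding protein (GBP) nanobody, which is a component of that engineered fluorescent protein, rather than a GFP sequence. It is followed directly by the mCherry red fluorescent protein and the S. cerevisiae ADH1 terminator. Downstream lies the kanMX cassette, which allows G418 selection of yeast integrants. Repository sequencing found a G230M substitution in mCherry relative to the depositor's sequence, and it is not known to affect function.

A protein tagged with GBP-mCherry can be followed by red fluorescence while also binding any GFP-fused partner. The associated work uses this GBP-GFP interaction to manipulate protein localization in fission yeast, for example by tethering or recruiting one protein to the site of another.
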