Addgene plasmid #89068: pFA6a-GBP-mCherry-kanMX6
Purpose: (Empty Backbone) genomic GBP-mCherry epitope C-terminal tagging in S. pombe
Depositing lab: Quanwen Jin. Depositing organization: Xiamen University. Publication: Facile manipulation of protein localization in fission yeast through GBP-GFP binding. Chen YH, Wang GY, Hao HC, Chao CJ, Wang Y, Jin QW. J Cell Sci. 2017 Jan 12. pii: jcs.198457. doi: 10.1242/jcs.198457. PubMed 28082423.
Backbone
  Vector backbone: pFA6a
  Vector type: Yeast Expression ; PCR-based C-terminal tagging
  Selectable markers: Neomycin (select with G418)
  Tag / fusion protein: GBP-mCherry (C terminal on backbone)
Growth in bacteria
  Bacterial resistance: Ampicillin, 50 μg/mL
  Growth temperature: 37°C
  Growth strain: DH5alpha
  Copy number: Unknown
Gene/Insert
  Gene/Insert name: None
  Tag / fusion protein: GBP-mCherry (C terminal on backbone)
Terms and licenses: Academic/Nonprofit Terms; Industry Terms: Not Available to Industry
Depositor comments: Addgene's sequencing results found a G230M mutation in mCherry compared to the depositor sequence. This mutation is not known to affect plasmid function.
How to cite: pFA6a-GBP-mCherry-kanMX6 was a gift from Quanwen Jin (Addgene plasmid # 89068 ; http://n2t.net/addgene:89068 ; RRID:Addgene_89068)
